>Addgene plasmid #114245 | pMXLP_bFq | depositor full sequence | sequence record 215643 | Full Sequence
CACTCTGTGACTTGGTCTCATGCCGGAGTGAGACCGGCCTAGCAGGTGTGAGTTTGCAGCTGGCACGACA
GGTTTCCCGACTGGAAAGCGGGCAGTGAGCGCAACGCAATTAATGTGAGTTAGCTCACTCATTAGGCACC
CCAGGCTTTACACTTTATGCTTCCGGCTCGTATGTTGTGTGGAATTGTGAGCGGATAACAATTTCACACA
GGAAACAGCTATGACCATGATTACGCCAAGCTTGCATGCCTGCAGGTCGACTCTAGAGGATCCCCGGGTA
CCGAGCTCGAATTCACTGGCCGTCGTTTTACAACGTCGTGACTGGGAAAACCCTGGCGTTACCCAACTTA
ATCGCCTTGCAGCACATCCCCCTTTCGCCAGCTGGCGTAATAGCGAAGAGGCCCGCACCGATCGCCCTTC
CCAACAGTTGCGCAGCCTGAATGGCGAATGGCGCCTGATGCGGTATTTTCTCCTTACGCATCTGTGCGGT
ATTTCACACCGCATATGGTGCACTCTCAGTACAATCTGCTCTGATGCCGCATAGTTAAGCCAGCCCCGAC
ACCCGCCAACACCCGCTGACGCGCCCTGACGGGCTTGTCTGCTCCCGGCATCCGCTTACAGACAAGCTGT
GACAAGTACCACCTGGAACGCCAAAGGTCTCACGCTTGAGACCAAGTCACGAAGTGTGCGGCCGCCTTCG
TGCGCGGAACCCCTATTTGTTTATTTTTCTAAATACATTCAAATATGTATCCGCTCATGAGACAATAACC
CTGATAAATGCTTCAATAATATTGAAAAAGGAAGAGTATGAGTATTCAACATTTCCGTGTCGCCCTTATT
CCCTTTTTTGCGGCATTTTGCCTTCCTGTTTTTGCTCACCCAGAAACGCTGGTGAAAGTAAAAGATGCTG
AAGATCAGTTGGGTGCACGAGTGGGTTACATCGAACTGGATCTCAACAGCGGTAAGATCCTTGAGAGTTT
TCGCCCCGAAGAACGTTTTCCAATGATGAGCACTTTTAAAGTTCTGCTATGTGGCGCGGTATTATCCCGT
ATTGACGCCGGGCAAGAGCAACTCGGTCGCCGCATACACTATTCTCAGAATGACTTGGTTGAGTACTCAC
CAGTCACAGAAAAGCATCTTACGGATGGCATGACAGTAAGAGAATTATGCAGTGCTGCCATAACCATGAG
TGATAACACTGCGGCCAACTTACTTCTGACAACGATCGGAGGACCGAAGGAGCTAACCGCTTTTTTGCAC
AACATGGGGGATCATGTAACTCGCCTTGATCGTTGGGAACCGGAGCTGAATGAAGCCATACCAAACGACG
AGCGTGACACCACGATGCCTGTAGCAATGGCAACAACGTTGCGCAAACTATTAACTGGCGAACTACTTAC
TCTAGCTTCCCGGCAACAATTAATAGACTGGATGGAGGCGGATAAAGTTGCAGGACCACTTCTGCGCTCG
GCCCTTCCGGCTGGCTGGTTTATTGCTGATAAATCTGGAGCCGGTGAGCGTGGTTCTCGCGGTATCATTG
CAGCACTGGGGCCAGATGGTAAGCCCTCCCGTATCGTAGTTATCTACACGACGGGGAGTCAGGCAACTAT
GGATGAACGAAATAGACAGATCGCTGAGATAGGTGCCTCACTGATTAAGCATTGGTAAGAGCCTGTTTAA
TAAGATGATCTTCTTGAGATCGTTTTGGTCTGCGCGTAATCTCTTGCTCTGAAAACGAAAAAACCGCCTT
GCAGGGCGGTTTTTCGAAGGTTCTCTGAGCTACCAACTCTTTGAACCGAGGTAACTGGCTTGGAGGAGCG
CAGTCACCAAAACTTGTCCTTTCAGTTTAGCCTTAACCGGCGCATGACTTCAAGACTAACTCCTCTAAAT
CAATTACCAGTGGCTGCTGCCAGTGGTGCTTTTGCATGTCTTTCCGGGTTGGACTCAAGACGATAGTTAC
CGGATAAGGCGCAGCGGTCGGACTGAACGGGGGGTTCGTGCATACAGTCCAGCTTGGAGCGAACTGCCTA
CCCGGAACTGAGTGTCAGGCGTGGAATGAGACAAACGCGGCCATAACAGCGGAATGACACCGGTAAACCG
AAAGGCAGGAACAGGAGAGCGCACGAGGGAGCCGCCAGGGGGAAACGCCTGGTATCTTTATAGTCCTGTC
GGGTTTCGCCACCACTGATTTGAGCGTCAGATTTCGTGATGCTTGTCAGGGGGGCGGAGCCTATGGAAAA
ACGGCTTTGCCGCGGCCCTCTCACTTCCCTGTTAAGTATCTTCCTGGCATCTTCCAGGAAATCTCCGCCC
CGTTCGTAAGCCATTTCCGCTCGCCGCAGTCGAACGACCGAGCGTAGCGAGTCAGTGAGCGAGGAAGCGG
AATATATCCTGTATCACATATTCTGCTGACGCACCGGTGCAGCCTTTTTTCTCCTGCCACATGAAGCACT
TCACTGACACCCTCATCAGTGCCAACATAGTAAGCCAGTATACACTCCGCTAGCGCGCAAGCGGCCGCA
Features (pLannotate 1.2.2; 12 found; start..end, strand, type, name):
     55..98      +  CDS            lacI (fragment): lac repressor; lacI; The lac repressor binds to the lac operator to inhibit transcription in E. coli. This inhibition can be relieved by adding lactose or isopropyl-β-D-thiogalactopyranoside (IPTG).
    111..132     +  protein_bind   CAP binding site: CAP binding activates transcription in the presence of cAMP. E. coli catabolite activator protein
    147..177     +  promoter       lac promoter: promoter for the E. coli lac operon
    185..201     +  protein_bind   lac operator: The lac repressor binds to the lac operator to inhibit transcription in E. coli. This inhibition can be relieved by adding lactose or isopropyl-β-D-thiogalactopyranoside (IPTG). lac repressor encoded by lacI
    238..294     -  misc_feature   MCS: pUC18/19 multiple cloning site
    291..448     +  CDS            lacZα (fragment): LacZα fragment of β-galactosidase; lacZ fragment
    454..553     -  misc_feature   bom (fragment): basis of mobility region from pBR322
    703..807     +  promoter       AmpR promoter: bla
    808..1668    +  CDS            AmpR: β-lactamase; bla; confers resistance to ampicillin, carbenicillin, and related antibiotics
   1694..2239    +  rep_origin     p15A ori: Plasmids containing the medium-copy-number p15A origin of replication can be propagated in E. coli cells that contain a second plasmid with the ColE1 origin.
   2327..2382    +  rep_origin     RSF ori (fragment): Plasmids containing the RSF 1030 origin of replication can be propagated in E. coli cells that contain additional plasmids with compatible origins.
   2481..2502    -  misc_feature   bom (fragment): basis of mobility region from pBR322
