>Addgene plasmid #114245 | pMXLP_bFq | addgene full sequence | sequence record 231319 | Addgene NGS Result
CACTCTGTGACTTGGTCTCATGCCGGAGTGAGACCGGCCTAGCAGGTGTGAGTTTGCAGCTGGCACGACA
GGTTTCCCGACTGGAAAGCGGGCAGTGAGCGCAACGCAATTAATGTGAGTTAGCTCACTCATTAGGCACC
CCAGGCTTTACACTTTATGCTTCCGGCTCGTATGTTGTGTGGAATTGTGAGCGGATAACAATTTCACACA
GGAAACAGCTATGACCATGATTACGCCAAGCTTGCATGCCTGCAGGTCGACTCTAGAGGATCCCCGGGTA
CCGAGCTCGAATTCACTGGCCGTCGTTTTACAACGTCGTGACTGGGAAAACCCTGGCGTTACCCAACTTA
ATCGCCTTGCAGCACATCCCCCTTTCGCCAGCTGGCGTAATAGCGAAGAGGCCCGCACCGATCGCCCTTC
CCAACAGTTGCGCAGCCTGAATGGCGAATGGCGCCTGATGCGGTATTTTCTCCTTACGCATCTGTGCGGT
ATTTCACACCGCATATGGTGCACTCTCAGTACAATCTGCTCTGATGCCGCATAGTTAAGCCAGCCCCGAC
ACCCGCCAACACCCGCTGACGCGCCCTGACGGGCTTGTCTGCTCCCGGCATCCGCTTACAGACAAGCTGT
GACAAGTACCACCTGGAACGCCAAAGGTCTCACGCTTGAGACCAAGTCACGAAGTGTGCGGCCGCCTTCG
TGCGCGGAACCCCTATTTGTTTATTTTTCTAAATACATTCAAATATGTATCCGCTCATGAGACAATAACC
TTGATAAATGCTTCAATAATATTGAAAAAGGAAGAGTATGAGTATTCAACATTTCCGTGTCGCCCTTATT
CCCTTTTTTGCGGCATTTTGCCTTCCTGTTTTTGCTCACCCAGAAACGCTGGTGAAAGTAAAAGATGCTG
AAGATCAGTTGGGTGCACGAGTGGGTTACATCGAACTGGATCTCAACAGCGGTAAGATCCTTGAGAGTTT
TCGCCCCGAAGAACGTTTTCCAATGATGAGCACTTTTAAAGTTCTGCTATGTGGCGCGGTATTATCCCGT
ATTGACGCCGGGCAAGAGCAACTCGGTCGCCGCATACACTATTCTCAGAATGACTTGGTTGAGTACTCAC
CAGTCACAGAAAAGCATCTTACGGATGGCATGACAGTAAGAGAATTATGCAGTGCTGCCATAACCATGAG
TGATAACACTGCGGCCAACTTACTTCTGACAACGATCGGAGGACCGAAGGAGCTAACCGCTTTTTTGCAC
AACATGGGGGATCATGTAACTCGCCTTGATCGTTGGGAACCGGAGCTGAATGAAGCCATACCAAACGACG
AGCGTGACACCACGATGCCTGTAGCAATGGCAACAACGTTGCGCAAACTATTAACTGGCGAACTACTTAC
TCTAGCTTCCCGGCAACAATTAATAGACTGGATGGAGGCGGATAAAGTTGCAGGACCACTTCTGCGCTCG
GCCCTTCCGGCTGGCTGGTTTATTGCTGATAAATCTGGAGCCGGTGAGCGTGGTTCTCGCGGTATCATTG
CAGCACTGGGGCCAGATGGTAAGCCCTCCCGTATCGTAGTTATCTACACGACGGGGAGTCAGGCAACTAT
GGATGAACGAAATAGACAGATCGCTGAGATAGGTGCCTCACTGATTAAGCATTGGTAAGAGCCTGTTTAA
TAAGATGATCTTCTTGAGATCGTTTTGGTCTGCGCGTAATCTCTTGCTCTGAAAACGAAAAAACCGCCTT
GCAGGGCGGTTTTTCGAAGGTTCTCTGAGCTACCAACTCTTTGAACCGAGGTAACTGGCTTGGAGGAGCG
CAGTCACCAAAACTTGTCCTTTCAGTTTAGCCTTAACCGGCGCATGACTTCAAGACTAACTCCTCTAAAT
CAATTACCAGTGGCTGCTGCCAGTGGTGCTTTTGCATGTCTTTCCGGGTTGGACTCAAGACGATAGTTAC
CGGATAAGGCGCAGCGGTCGGACTGAACGGGGGGTTCGTGCATACAGTCCAGCTTGGAGCGAACTGCCTA
CCCGGAACTGAGTGTCAGGCGTGGAATGAGACAAACGCGGCCATAACAGCGGAATGACACCGGTAAACCG
AAAGGCAGGAACAGGAGAGCGCACGAGGGAGCCGCCAGGGGGAAACGCCTGGTATCTTTATAGTCCTGTC
GGGTTTCGCCACCACTGATTTGAGCGTCAGATTTCGTGATGCTTGTCAGGGGGGCGGAGCCTATGGAAAA
ACGGCTTTGCCGCGGCCCTCTCACTTCCCTGTTAAGTATCTTCCTGGCATCTTCCAGGAAATCTCCGCCC
CGTTCGTAAGCCATTTCCGCTCGCCGCAGTCGAACGACCGAGCGTAGCGAGTCAGTGAGCGAGGAAGCGG
AATATATCCTGTATCACATATTCTGCTGACGCACCGGTGCAGCCTTTTTTCTCCTGCCACATGAAGCACT
TCACTGACACCCTCATCAGTGCCAACATAGTAAGCCAGTATACACTCCGCTAGCGCGCAAGCGGCCGCA
Features (pLannotate 1.2.2; 12 found; start..end, strand, type, name):
     55..98      +  CDS            lacI (fragment): lac repressor; lacI; The lac repressor binds to the lac operator to inhibit transcription in E. coli. This inhibition can be relieved by adding lactose or isopropyl-β-D-thiogalactopyranoside (IPTG).
    111..132     +  protein_bind   CAP binding site: CAP binding activates transcription in the presence of cAMP. E. coli catabolite activator protein
    147..177     +  promoter       lac promoter: promoter for the E. coli lac operon
    185..201     +  protein_bind   lac operator: The lac repressor binds to the lac operator to inhibit transcription in E. coli. This inhibition can be relieved by adding lactose or isopropyl-β-D-thiogalactopyranoside (IPTG). lac repressor encoded by lacI
    238..294     -  misc_feature   MCS: pUC18/19 multiple cloning site
    291..448     +  CDS            lacZα (fragment): LacZα fragment of β-galactosidase; lacZ fragment
    454..553     -  misc_feature   bom (fragment): basis of mobility region from pBR322
    703..807     +  promoter       AmpR promoter: bla
    808..1668    +  CDS            AmpR: β-lactamase; bla; confers resistance to ampicillin, carbenicillin, and related antibiotics
   1694..2239    +  rep_origin     p15A ori: Plasmids containing the medium-copy-number p15A origin of replication can be propagated in E. coli cells that contain a second plasmid with the ColE1 origin.
   2327..2382    +  rep_origin     RSF ori (fragment): Plasmids containing the RSF 1030 origin of replication can be propagated in E. coli cells that contain additional plasmids with compatible origins.
   2481..2502    -  misc_feature   bom (fragment): basis of mobility region from pBR322
