[The description below was written by a language model from this plasmid's Addgene catalogue record and pLannotate feature annotations shown in this document.]
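Description:
pMXLP_bFq is a small (about 2.5 kb) synthetic-biology cloning vector built on the pMXLP backbone and designed as an acceptor plasmid for MetClo, a methylase-assisted hierarchical DNA assembly method that uses a single type IIS restriction enzyme throughout. This version is intended for BsaI-based assembly and carries the "b-q" adaptor sequence type, which defines the fusion-site overhangs flanking the assembly position and therefore how an assembled fragment from this vector can be joined with others at the next level. The plasmid replicates in E. coli from a p15A origin, listed as low copy, and is selected through an AmpR (β-lactamase) cassette driven by its own bla promoter. The p15A origin is also compatible with ColE1-type plasmids in the same cell.

The insert is a LacZα cassette, annotated with a CAP binding site, lac promoter and lac operator upstream of a pUC18/19-type multiple cloning site and a lacZα coding fragment. In vectors of this kind, LacZα usually serves as a negative selection marker. Replacing the cassette with assembled DNA abolishes α-complementation, so correct clones can be identified by blue/white screening in a suitable host, although the record does not describe this step explicitly. The automated annotation also reports short fragments of lacI, the pBR322 bom region and an RSF origin, which are most likely partial sequence matches or backbone remnants, not functional elements. The BsaI sites, adaptor sequences and any methylase recognition sequences central to the MetClo design are not annotated in the feature table, and the cloning sites are recorded as unknown.
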