Addgene plasmid #114245: pMXLP_bFq
Purpose: POC12387, MetClo assembly vector with p15A replication origin and ampicillin resistance for BsaI-based MetClo, adaptor sequence type b-q
Depositing lab: Christopher A. O'Callaghan. Depositing organization: University of Oxford. Publication: MetClo: methylase-assisted hierarchical DNA assembly using a single type IIS restriction enzyme. Lin D, O'Callaghan CA. Nucleic Acids Res. 2018 Jul 9. pii: 5050631. doi: 10.1093/nar/gky596. PubMed 29986052.
Backbone
  Vector backbone: pMXLP
  Vector type: Synthetic Biology
Growth in bacteria
  Bacterial resistance: Ampicillin, 100 μg/mL
  Growth temperature: 37°C
  Growth strain: DH5alpha
  Copy number: Low Copy
Gene/Insert
  Gene/Insert name: LacZalpha
  Species: Synthetic
  Cloning method: Restriction Enzyme; 5′ cloning site unknown (unknown if destroyed)
Terms and licenses: Academic/Nonprofit Terms; Industry Terms: Not Available to Industry
How to cite: pMXLP_bFq was a gift from Christopher A. O'Callaghan (Addgene plasmid # 114245 ; http://n2t.net/addgene:114245 ; RRID:Addgene_114245)
